Addgene plasmid #244908: pAAV-CAG-hCA4-miR122
Purpose: AAV transgene plasmid encoding human CA4 with miR-122 target site
Depositing lab: Viviana Gradinaru. Depositing organization: California Institute of Technology. Publication: AAVs targeting human carbonic anhydrase IV enhance gene delivery to the brain. Lin C, Chen X, Hoang JD, Ristic F, Fan Y, Jang S, Chung JHA, Sullivan EE, Gawda T, Kavvathas B, Tran I, Li Y, Steele AD, Shay TF, Gradinaru V. Cell Rep. 2025 Oct 31;44(11):116419. doi: 10.1016/j.celrep.2025.116419. PubMed 41175373.
Backbone
  Vector backbone: pAAV
  Vector type: AAV
Growth in bacteria
  Bacterial resistance: Ampicillin, 100 μg/mL
  Growth temperature: 30°C
  Growth strain: NEB Stable
  Copy number: Unknown
Gene/Insert
  Gene/Insert name: human CA-IV
Terms and licenses: Academic/Nonprofit Terms; Industry Terms: Not Available to Industry
Depositor comments: Please visit https://doi.org/10.1101/2025.04.21.649868 for the bioRxiv preprint.
How to cite: pAAV-CAG-hCA4-miR122 was a gift from Viviana Gradinaru (Addgene plasmid # 244908 ; http://n2t.net/addgene:244908 ; RRID:Addgene_244908)
