[The description below was written by a language model from this plasmid's Addgene catalogue record and pLannotate feature annotations shown in this document.]
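Description:
pAAV-CAG-hCA4-miR122 is an adeno-associated virus transgene (cis) plasmid of about 6.2 kb, built on a pAAV backbone and designed to supply a recombinant AAV genome that expresses human carbonic anhydrase IV (CA4). In bacteria it replicates from a high-copy ColE1/pUC-type origin and is selected with ampicillin through the β-lactamase gene. An f1 phage origin and small remnants of pBR322 bom and rop sequences are also present in the backbone. The expression cassette is flanked by AAV2 inverted terminal repeats, which are the cis signals needed for replication and packaging of the genome into capsids. The annotation finds a full ITR on the 3′ side but only short fragments on the 5′ side. This may reflect the difficulty of sequencing and annotating these repeats rather than a real truncation.

Between the ITRs, the CAG promoter drives strong, broad expression of the human CA4 coding sequence. It is annotated here as the CMV immediate-early enhancer, the chicken β-actin promoter and chimeric intron segments. CA4 catalyses reversible hydration of carbon dioxide. Downstream, a WPRE enhances transcript stability and expression, and the human growth hormone polyadenylation signal terminates the message. The name and stated purpose indicate a miR-122 target site. The feature table does not annotate it, though an unannotated gap between the CA4 coding sequence and the WPRE is a plausible location. Such sites are generally used to suppress transgene expression in hepatocytes, where miR-122 is abundant. The associated work concerns AAV capsids that target human CA4 to improve gene delivery to the brain, so this construct appears intended for liver-detargeted ectopic expression of that human protein. The record does not describe the experimental use in detail.
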