Features (pLannotate 1.2.2; 17 found; start..end, strand, type, name):
     12..39      +  repeat_region  AAV2 ITR (fragment): inverted terminal repeat of adeno-associated virus serotype 2 inverted
     68..95      +  repeat_region  AAV2 ITR (fragment): inverted terminal repeat of adeno-associated virus serotype 2 inverted
    210..513     +  enhancer       CMV enhancer: human cytomegalovirus immediate early enhancer
    515..803     +  promoter       chicken β-actin promoter: No description available
    804..939     +  intron         hybrid intron (fragment): hybrid between chicken β-actin (CBA) and minute virus of mice (MMV) introns (Gray et al., 2011)
   1004..1209    +  intron         chimeric intron (fragment): chimera between introns from chicken β-actin and rabbit β-globin
   1285..2220    +  CDS            CA4: CAH4_HUMAN - Experimental evidence at protein level: Swiss-Prot protein existence level 1. Reversible hydration of carbon dioxide. May stimulate the sodium/bicarbonate transporter activity of SLC4A4 that acts in pH homeostasis. It is essential for acid overload removal from the retina and retina epithelium, and acid release in the choriocapillaris in the choroid. From Homo sapiens (Human).
   2334..2922    +  misc_feature   WPRE: woodchuck hepatitis virus posttranscriptional regulatory element
   2954..3430    +  polyA_signal   hGH poly(A) signal: human growth hormone polyadenylation signal
   3470..3610    +  repeat_region  AAV2 ITR: inverted terminal repeat of adeno-associated virus serotype 2 inverted
   3615..3666    -  misc_feature   bom (fragment): basis of mobility region from pBR322
   3685..4140    +  rep_origin     f1 ori (sequence partly withheld): f1 bacteriophage origin of replication; arrow indicates direction of (+) strand synthesis
   4141..4190    -  misc_feature   bom (fragment): basis of mobility region from pBR322
   4292..4327    -  CDS            rop (fragment): Rop protein, which maintains plasmids at low copy number; rop
   4422..4526    +  promoter       AmpR promoter: bla
   4527..5387    +  CDS            AmpR: β-lactamase; bla; confers resistance to ampicillin, carbenicillin, and related antibiotics
   5558..6146    +  rep_origin     ori: high-copy-number ColE1/pMB1/pBR322/pUC origin of replication
>Addgene plasmid #244908 | pAAV-CAG-hCA4-miR122 | addgene full sequence | sequence record 492353 | Addgene NGS Result
CCTGCAGGCAGCTGCGCGCTCGCTCGCTCACTGAGGCCGCCCGGGCGTCGGGCGACCTTTGGTCGCCCGG
CCTCAGTGAGCGAGCGAGCGCGCAGAGAGGGAGTGGCCAACTCCATCACTAGGGGTTCCTGCGGCCGCAC
GCGTAACACTAGTTATTAATAGTAATCAATTACGGGGTCATTAGTTCATAGCCCATATATGGAGTTCCGC
GTTACATAACTTACGGTAAATGGCCCGCCTGGCTGACCGCCCAACGACCCCCGCCCATTGACGTCAATAA
TGACGTATGTTCCCATAGTAACGCCAATAGGGACTTTCCATTGACGTCAATGGGTGGAGTATTTACGGTA
AACTGCCCACTTGGCAGTACATCAAGTGTATCATATGCCAAGTACGCCCCCTATTGACGTCAATGACGGT
AAATGGCCCGCCTGGCATTATGCCCAGTACATGACCTTATGGGACTTTCCTACTTGGCAGTACATCTACG
TATTAGTCATCGCTATTACCATGGTCGAGGTGAGCCCCACGTTCTGCTTCACTCTCCCCATCTCCCCCCC
CTCCCCACCCCCAATTTTGTATTTATTTATTTTTTAATTATTTTGTGCAGCGATGGGGGCGGGGGGGGGG
GGGGGGGGGGGGGGGGGCGCGCGCCAGGCGGGGCGGGGCGGGGCGAGGGGCGGGGCGGGGCGAGGCGGAG
AGGTGCGGCGGCAGCCAATCAGAGCGGCGCGCTCCGAAAGTTTCCTTTTATGGCGAGGCGGCGGCGGCGG
CGGCCCTATAAAAAGCGAAGCGCGCGGCGGGCGGGAGTCGCTGCGCGCTGCCTTCGCCCCGTGCCCCGCT
CCGCCGCCGCCTCGCGCCGCCCGCCCCGGCTCTGACTGACCGCGTTACTCCCACAGGTGAGCGGGCGGGA
CGGCCCTTCTCCTCCGGGCTGTAATTAGCGCTTGGTTTAATGACGGCTTGTTTCTTTTCTGTGGCTGCGT
GAAAGCCTTGAGGGGCTCCGGGAGCGCCGGCAGGAAGGAAATGGGCGGGGAGGGCCTTCGTGCGTCGCCG
CGCCGCCGTCCCCTTCTCCCTCTCCAGCCTCGGGGCTGTCCGCGGGGGGACGGCTGCCTTCGGGGGGGAC
GGGGCAGGGCGGGGTTCGGCTTCTGGCGTGTGACCGGCGGCTCTAGAGCCTCTGCTAACCATGTTCATGC
CTTCTTCTTTTTCCTACAGCTCCTGGGCAACGTGCTGGTTATTGTGCTGTCTCATCATTTTGGCAAAGAA
TTGCGGCCCAACGGTACCGCCACCATGCAGCTCCTTCTTGCTCTGCTGGCGCTGGCATACGTGGCCCCCT
CTACTGAAGACGAGTCACACTGGTGCTACGAGGTTCAAGCCGAGTCCTCCAACTACCCCTGCTTGGTGCC
AGTCAAGTGGGGTGGAAACTGCCAGAAGGACCGCCAGTCCCCCATCAACATCGTCACCACCAAGGCAAAG
GTGGACAAAAAACTGGGACGCTTCTTCTTCTCTGGCTACGATAAGAAGCAAACGTGGACTGTCCAAAATA
ACGGGCACTCAGTGATGATGTTGCTGGAGAACAAGGCCAGCATTTCTGGAGGAGGACTGCCTGCCCCATA
CCAGGCCAAACAGTTGCACCTGCACTGGTCCGACTTGCCATATAAGGGCTCGGAGCACAGCCTCGATGGG
GAGCACTTTGCCATGGAGATGCACATAGTACATGAGAAAGAGAAGGGGACATCGAGGAATGTGAAAGAGG
CCCAGGACCCTGAAGACGAAATTGCGGTGCTGGCCTTTCTGGTGGAGGCTGGAACCCAGGTGAACGAGGG
CTTCCAGCCACTGGTGGAGGCACTGTCTAATATCCCCAAACCTGAGATGAGCACTACGATGGCAGAGAGC
AGCCTGTTGGACCTGCTCCCCAAGGAGGAGAAACTGAGGCACTACTTCCGCTACCTGGGCTCACTCACCA
CACCGACCTGCGATGAGAAGGTCGTCTGGACTGTGTTCCGGGAGCCCATTCAGCTTCACAGAGAACAGAT
CCTGGCATTCTCTCAGAAGCTGTACTACGACAAGGAACAGACAGTGAGCATGAAGGACAATGTCAGGCCC
CTGCAGCAGCTGGGGCAGCGCACGGTGATAAAGTCCCATGCCCCAGGACAGCTGCTGTCTTTGCCCCTGC
CCACTCTGTTGGTCCCCACACTCACCTGCCTGGTAGCCAACTTCCTCCAGTAAGAATTCACCGGTCAAAC
ACCATTGTCACACTCCATACTATCAAACACCATTGTCACACTCCAGATCAACAAACACCATTGTCACACT
CCACGCCGGCGAAGCTTATCGATAATCAACCTCTGGATTACAAAATTTGTGAAAGATTGACTGGTATTCT
TAACTATGTTGCTCCTTTTACGCTATGTGGATACGCTGCTTTAATGCCTTTGTATCATGCTATTGCTTCC
CGTATGGCTTTCATTTTCTCCTCCTTGTATAAATCCTGGTTGCTGTCTCTTTATGAGGAGTTGTGGCCCG
TTGTCAGGCAACGTGGCGTGGTGTGCACTGTGTTTGCTGACGCAACCCCCACTGGTTGGGGCATTGCCAC
CACCTGTCAGCTCCTTTCCGGGACTTTCGCTTTCCCCCTCCCTATTGCCACGGCGGAACTCATCGCCGCC
TGCCTTGCCCGCTGCTGGACAGGGGCTCGGCTGTTGGGCACTGACAATTCCGTGGTGTTGTCGGGGAAAT
CATCGTCCTTTCCTTGGCTGCTCGCCTATGTTGCCACCTGGATTCTGCGCGGGACGTCCTTCTGCTACGT
CCCTTCGGCCCTCAATCCAGCGGACCTTCCTTCCCGCGGCCTGCTGCCGGCTCTGCGGCCTCTTCCGCGT
CTTCGCCTTCGCCCTCAGACGAGTCGGATCTCCCTTTGGGCCGCCTCCCCGCATCGATACCGAGCGCTGC
TCGAGAGATCTACGGGTGGCATCCCTGTGACCCCTCCCCAGTGCCTCTCCTGGCCCTGGAAGTTGCCACT
CCAGTGCCCACCAGCCTTGTCCTAATAAAATTAAGTTGCATCATTTTGTCTGACTAGGTGTCCTTCTATA
ATATTATGGGGTGGAGGGGGGTGGTATGGAGCAAGGGGCAAGTTGGGAAGACAACCTGTAGGGCCTGCGG
GGTCTATTGGGAACCAAGCTGGAGTGCAGTGGCACAATCTTGGCTCACTGCAATCTCCGCCTCCTGGGTT
CAAGCGATTCTCCTGCCTCAGCCTCCCGAGTTGTTGGGATTCCAGGCATGCATGACCAGGCTCAGCTAAT
TTTTGTTTTTTTGGTAGAGACGGGGTTTCACCATATTGGCCAGGCTGGTCTCCAACTCCTAATCTCAGGT
GATCTACCCACCTTGGCCTCCCAAATTGCTGGGATTACAGGCGTGAACCACTGCTCCCTTCCCTGTCCTT
CTGATTTTGTAGGTAACCACGTGCGGACCGAGCGGCCGCAGGAACCCCTAGTGATGGAGTTGGCCACTCC
CTCTCTGCGCGCTCGCTCGCTCACTGAGGCCGGGCGACCAAAGGTCGCCCGACGCCCGGGCTTTGCCCGG
GCGGCCTCAGTGAGCGAGCGAGCGCGCAGCTGCCTGCAGGGGCGCCTGATGCGGTATTTTCTCCTTACGC
ATCTGTGCGGTATTTCACACCGCATA
[95 nt withheld, positions 3667-3761]
T
[46 nt withheld, positions 3763-3808]
C
[141 nt withheld, positions 3810-3950]
CCTTTGACGTTGGAGTCCACGTTCTTT
[37 nt withheld, positions 3978-4014]
ACTCTATCTCGGGCTATTCTTTTGATTTATAAGGGATTTTGCCGATTTCGGTCTATTGGTTAAAAAATGA
GCTGATTTAACAAAAATTTAACGCGAATTTTAACAAAATATTAACGTTTACAATTTTATGGTGCACTCTC
AGTACAATCTGCTCTGATGCCGCATAGTTAAGCCAGCCCCGACACCCGCCAACACCCGCTGACGCGCCCT
GACGGGCTTGTCTGCTCCCGGCATCCGCTTACAGACAAGCTGTGACCGTCTCCGGGAGCTGCATGTGTCA
GAGGTTTTCACCGTCATCACCGAAACGCGCGAGACGAAAGGGCCTCGTGATACGCCTATTTTTATAGGTT
AATGTCATGATAATAATGGTTTCTTAGACGTCAGGTGGCACTTTTCGGGGAAATGTGCGCGGAACCCCTA
TTTGTTTATTTTTCTAAATACATTCAAATATGTATCCGCTCATGAGACAATAACCCTGATAAATGCTTCA
ATAATATTGAAAAAGGAAGAGTATGAGTATTCAACATTTCCGTGTCGCCCTTATTCCCTTTTTTGCGGCA
TTTTGCCTTCCTGTTTTTGCTCACCCAGAAACGCTGGTGAAAGTAAAAGATGCTGAAGATCAGTTGGGTG
CACGAGTGGGTTACATCGAACTGGATCTCAACAGCGGTAAGATCCTTGAGAGTTTTCGCCCCGAAGAACG
TTTTCCAATGATGAGCACTTTTAAAGTTCTGCTATGTGGCGCGGTATTATCCCGTATTGACGCCGGGCAA
GAGCAACTCGGTCGCCGCATACACTATTCTCAGAATGACTTGGTTGAGTACTCACCAGTCACAGAAAAGC
ATCTTACGGATGGCATGACAGTAAGAGAATTATGCAGTGCTGCCATAACCATGAGTGATAACACTGCGGC
CAACTTACTTCTGACAACGATCGGAGGACCGAAGGAGCTAACCGCTTTTTTGCACAACATGGGGGATCAT
GTAACTCGCCTTGATCGTTGGGAACCGGAGCTGAATGAAGCCATACCAAACGACGAGCGTGACACCACGA
TGCCTGTAGCAATGGCAACAACGTTGCGCAAACTATTAACTGGCGAACTACTTACTCTAGCTTCCCGGCA
ACAATTAATAGACTGGATGGAGGCGGATAAAGTTGCAGGACCACTTCTGCGCTCGGCCCTTCCGGCTGGC
TGGTTTATTGCTGATAAATCTGGAGCCGGTGAGCGTGGGTCTCGCGGTATCATTGCAGCACTGGGGCCAG
ATGGTAAGCCCTCCCGTATCGTAGTTATCTACACGACGGGGAGTCAGGCAACTATGGATGAACGAAATAG
ACAGATCGCTGAGATAGGTGCCTCACTGATTAAGCATTGGTAACTGTCAGACCAAGTTTACTCATATATA
CTTTAGATTGATTTAAAACTTCATTTTTAATTTAAAAGGATCTAGGTGAAGATCCTTTTTGATAATCTCA
TGACCAAAATCCCTTAACGTGAGTTTTCGTTCCACTGAGCGTCAGACCCCGTAGAAAAGATCAAAGGATC
TTCTTGAGATCCTTTTTTTCTGCGCGTAATCTGCTGCTTGCAAACAAAAAAACCACCGCTACCAGCGGTG
GTTTGTTTGCCGGATCAAGAGCTACCAACTCTTTTTCCGAAGGTAACTGGCTTCAGCAGAGCGCAGATAC
CAAATACTGTTCTTCTAGTGTAGCCGTAGTTAGGCCACCACTTCAAGAACTCTGTAGCACCGCCTACATA
CCTCGCTCTGCTAATCCTGTTACCAGTGGCTGCTGCCAGTGGCGATAAGTCGTGTCTTACCGGGTTGGAC
TCAAGACGATAGTTACCGGATAAGGCGCAGCGGTCGGGCTGAACGGGGGGTTCGTGCACACAGCCCAGCT
TGGAGCGAACGACCTACACCGAACTGAGATACCTACAGCGTGAGCTATGAGAAAGCGCCACGCTTCCCGA
AGGGAGAAAGGCGGACAGGTATCCGGTAAGCGGCAGGGTCGGAACAGGAGAGCGCACGAGGGAGCTTCCA
GGGGGAAACGCCTGGTATCTTTATAGTCCTGTCGGGTTTCGCCACCTCTGACTTGAGCGTCGATTTTTGT
GATGCTCGTCAGGGGGGCGGAGCCTATGGAAAAACGCCAGCAACGCGGCCTTTTTACGGTTCCTGGCCTT
TTGCTGGCCTTTTGCTCACATGT
